>Addgene plasmid #81600 | pDONR223_XPO1_p.E571A | addgene full sequence | sequence record 167102 | Addgene NGS Result
GGCAGTTCCCTACTCTCGCGTTAACGCTAGCATGGATGTTTTCCCAGTCACGACGTTGTAAAACGACGGC
CAGTCTTAAGCTCGGGCCCCAAATAATGATTTTATTTTGACTGATAGTGACCTGTTCGTTGCAACAAATT
GATGAGCAATGCTTTTTTATAATGCCAACTTTGTACAAAAAAGTTGGCACCATGCCAGCAATTATGACAA
TGTTAGCAGACCATGCAGCTCGTCAGCTGCTTGATTTCAGCCAAAAACTGGATATCAACTTATTAGATAA
TGTGGTGAATTGCTTATACCATGGAGAAGGAGCCCAGCAAAGAATGGCTCAAGAAGTACTGACACATTTA
AAGGAGCATCCTGATGCTTGGACAAGAGTCGACACAATTTTGGAATTTTCTCAGAATATGAATACGAAAT
ACTATGGACTACAAATTTTGGAAAATGTGATAAAAACAAGGTGGAAGATTCTTCCAAGGAACCAGTGCGA
AGGAATAAAAAAATACGTTGTTGGCCTCATTATCAAGACGTCATCTGACCCAACTTGTGTAGAGAAAGAA
AAGGTGTATATCGGAAAATTAAATATGATCCTTGTTCAGATACTGAAACAAGAATGGCCCAAACATTGGC
CAACTTTTATCAGTGATATTGTTGGAGCAAGTAGGACCAGCGAAAGTCTCTGTCAAAATAATATGGTGAT
TCTTAAACTCTTGAGTGAAGAAGTATTTGATTTCTCTAGTGGACAGATAACCCAAGTCAAATCTAAGCAT
TTAAAAGACAGCATGTGCAATGAATTCTCACAGATATTTCAACTGTGTCAGTTTGTAATGGAAAATTCTC
AAAATGCTCCACTTGTACATGCAACCTTGGAAACATTGCTCAGATTTCTGAACTGGATTCCCCTGGGATA
TATTTTTGAGACCAAATTAATCAGCACATTGATTTATAAGTTCCTGAATGTTCCAATGTTTCGAAATGTC
TCTCTGAAGTGCCTCACTGAGATTGCTGGTGTGAGTGTAAGCCAATATGAAGAACAATTTGTAACACTAT
TTACTCTGACAATGATGCAACTAAAGCAGATGCTTCCTTTAAATACCAATATTCGACTTGCGTACTCAAA
TGGAAAAGATGATGAACAGAACTTCATTCAAAATCTCAGTTTGTTTCTCTGCACCTTTCTTAAGGAACAT
GATCAACTTATAGAAAAAAGATTAAATCTCAGGGAAACTCTTATGGAGGCCCTTCATTATATGTTGTTGG
TATCTGAAGTAGAAGAAACTGAAATCTTTAAAATTTGTCTTGAATACTGGAATCATTTGGCTGCTGAACT
CTATAGAGAGAGTCCATTCTCTACATCTGCCTCTCCGTTGCTTTCTGGAAGTCAACATTTTGATGTTCCT
CCCAGGAGACAGCTATATTTGCCCATGTTATTCAAGGTCCGTTTATTAATGGTTAGTCGAATGGCTAAAC
CAGAGGAAGTATTGGTTGTAGAGAATGATCAAGGAGAAGTTGTGAGAGAATTCATGAAGGATACAGATTC
CATAAATTTGTATAAGAATATGAGGGAAACATTGGTTTATCTTACTCATCTGGATTATGTAGATACAGAA
AGAATAATGACAGAGAAGCTTCACAATCAAGTGAATGGTACAGAGTGGTCATGGAAAAATTTGAATACAT
TGTGTTGGGCAATAGGCTCCATTAGTGGAGCAATGCATGAAGAGGACGAAAAACGATTTCTTGTTACTGT
TATAAAGGATCTATTAGGATTATGTGAACAGAAAAGAGGCAAAGATAATAAAGCTATTATTGCATCAAAT
ATCATGTACATAGTAGGTCAATACCCACGTTTTTTGAGAGCTCACTGGAAATTTCTGAAGACTGTAGTTA
ACAAGCTGTTCGCATTCATGCATGAGACCCATGATGGAGTCCAGGATATGGCTTGTGATACTTTCATTAA
AATAGCCCAAAAATGCCGCAGGCATTTCGTTCAGGTTCAGGTTGGAGAAGTGATGCCATTTATTGATGAA
ATTTTGAACAACATTAACACTATTATTTGTGATCTTCAGCCTCAACAGGTTCATACGTTTTATGAAGCTG
TGGGGTACATGATTGGTGCACAAACAGATCAAACAGTACAAGAACACTTGATAGAAAAGTACATGTTACT
CCCTAATCAAGTGTGGGATAGTATAATCCAGCAGGCAACCAAAAATGTGGATATACTGAAAGATCCTGAA
ACAGTCAAGCAGCTTGGTAGCATTTTGAAAACAAATGTGAGAGCCTGCAAAGCTGTTGGACACCCCTTTG
TAATTCAGCTTGGAAGAATTTATTTAGATATGCTTAATGTATACAAGTGCCTCAGTGAAAATATTTCTGC
AGCTATCCAAGCTAATGGTGAAATGGTTACAAAGCAACCATTGATTAGAAGTATGCGAACTGTAAAAAGG
GAAACTTTAAAGTTAATATCTGGTTGGGTGAGCCGATCCAATGATCCACAGATGGTCGCTGAAAATTTTG
TTCCCCCTCTGTTGGATGCAGTTCTCATTGATTATCAGAGAAATGTCCCAGCTGCTAGAGAACCAGAAGT
GCTTAGTACTATGGCCATAATTGTCAACAAGTTAGGGGGACATATAACAGCTGAAATACCTCAAATATTT
GATGCTGTTTTTGAATGCACATTGAATATGATAAATAAGGACTTTGAAGAATATCCTGAACATAGAACGA
ACTTTTTCTTACTACTTCAGGCTGTCAATTCTCATTGTTTCCCAGCATTCCTTGCTATTCCACCTACACA
GTTTAAACTTGTTTTGGATTCCATCATTTGGGCTTTCAAACATACTATGAGGAATGTCGCAGATACGGGC
TTACAGATACTTTTTACACTCTTACAAAATGTTGCACAAGAAGAAGCTGCAGCTCAGAGTTTTTATCAAA
CTTATTTTTGTGATATTCTCCAGCATATCTTTTCTGTTGTGACAGACACTTCACATACTGCTGGTTTAAC
AATGCATGCATCAATTCTTGCATATATGTTTAATTTGGTTGAAGAAGGAAAAATAAGTACATCATTAAAT
CCTGGAAATCCAGTTAACAACCAAATCTTTCTTCAGGAATATGTGGCTAATCTCCTTAAGTCGGCCTTCC
CTCACCTACAAGATGCTCAAGTAAAGCTCTTTGTGACAGGGCTTTTCAGCTTAAATCAAGATATTCCTGC
TTTCAAGGAACATTTAAGAGATTTCCTAGTTCAAATAAAGGAATTTGCAGGTGAAGACACTTCTGATTTG
TTTTTGGAAGAGAGAGAAATAGCCCTACGGCAGGCTGATGAAGAGAAACATAAACGTCAAATGTCTGTCC
CTGGCATCTTTAATCCACATGAGATTCCAGAAGAAATGTGTGATTGATTGCCAACTTTCTTGTACAAAGT
TGGCATTATAAGAAAGCATTGCTTATCAATTTGTTGCAACGAACAGGTCACTATCAGTCAAAATAAAATC
ATTATTTGCCATCCAGCTGATATCCCCTATAGTGAGTCGTATTACATGGTCATAGCTGTTTCCTGGCAGC
TCTGGCCCGTGTCTCAAAATCTCTGATGTTACATTGCACAAGATAAAAATATATCATCATGCCTCCTCTA
GACCAGCCAGGACAGAAATGCCTCGACTTCGCTGCTACCCAAGGTTGCCGGGTGACGCACACCGTGGAAA
CGGATGAAGGCACGAACCCAGTGGACATAAGCCTGTTCGGTTCGTAAGCTGTAATGCAAGTAGCGTATGC
GCTCACGCAACTGGTCCAGAACCTTGACCGAACGCAGCGGTGGTAACGGCGCAGTGGCGGTTTTCATGGC
TTGTTATGACTGTTTTTTTGGGGTACAGTCTATGCCTCGGGCATCCAAGCAGCAAGCGCGTTACGCCGTG
GGTCGATGTTTGATGTTATGGAGCAGCAACGATGTTACGCAGCAGGGCAGTCGCCCTAAAACAAAGTTAA
ACATTATGAGGGAAGCGGTGATCGCCGAAGTATCGACTCAACTATCAGAGGTAGTTGGCGTCATCGAGCG
CCATCTCGAACCGACGTTGCTGGCCGTACATTTGTACGGCTCCGCAGTGGATGGCGGCCTGAAGCCACAC
AGTGATATTGATTTGCTGGTTACGGTGACCGTAAGGCTTGATGAAACAACGCGGCGAGCTTTGATCAACG
ACCTTTTGGAAACTTCGGCTTCCCCTGGAGAGAGCGAGATTCTCCGCGCTGTAGAAGTCACCATTGTTGT
GCACGACGACATCATTCCGTGGCGTTATCCAGCTAAGCGCGAACTGCAATTTGGAGAATGGCAGCGCAAT
GACATTCTTGCAGGTATCTTCGAGCCAGCCACGATCGACATTGATCTGGCTATCTTGCTGACAAAAGCAA
GAGAACATAGCGTTGCCTTGGTAGGTCCAGCGGCGGAGGAACTCTTTGATCCGGTTCCTGAACAGGATCT
ATTTGAGGCGCTAAATGAAACCTTAACGCTATGGAACTCGCCGCCCGACTGGGCTGGCGATGAGCGAAAT
GTAGTGCTTACGTTGTCCCGCATTTGGTACAGCGCAGTAACCGGCAAAATCGCGCCGAAGGATGTCGCTG
CCGACTGGGCAATGGAGCGCCTGCCGGCCCAGTATCAGCCCGTCATACTTGAAGCTAGACAGGCTTATCT
TGGACAAGAAGAAGATCGCTTGGCCTCGCGCGCAGATCAGTTGGAAGAATTTGTCCACTACGTGAAAGGC
GAGATCACCAAGGTAGTCGGCAAATAACCCTCGAGCCACCCATGACCAAAATCCCTTAACGTGAGTTACG
CGTCGTTCCACTGAGCGTCAGACCCCGTAGAAAAGATCAAAGGATCTTCTTGAGATCCTTTTTTTCTGCG
CGTAATCTGCTGCTTGCAAACAAAAAAACCACCGCTACCAGCGGTGGTTTGTTTGCCGGATCAAGAGCTA
CCAACTCTTTTTCCGAAGGTAACTGGCTTCAGCAGAGCGCAGATACCAAATACTGTTCTTCTAGTGTAGC
CGTAGTTAGGCCACCACTTCAAGAACTCTGTAGCACCGCCTACATACCTCGCTCTGCTAATCCTGTTACC
AGTGGCTGCTGCCAGTGGCGATAAGTCGTGTCTTACCGGGTTGGACTCAAGACGATAGTTACCGGATAAG
GCGCAGCGGTCGGGCTGAACGGGGGGTTCGTGCACACAGCCCAGCTTGGAGCGAACGACCTACACCGAAC
TGAGATACCTACAGCGTGAGCTATGAGAAAGCGCCACGCTTCCCGAAGGGAGAAAGGCGGACAGGTATCC
GGTAAGCGGCAGGGTCGGAACAGGAGAGCGCACGAGGGAGCTTCCAGGGGGAAACGCCTGGTATCTTTAT
AGTCCTGTCGGGTTTCGCCACCTCTGACTTGAGCGTCGATTTTTGTGATGCTCGTCAGGGGGGCGGAGCC
TATGGAAAAACGCCAGCAACGCGGCCTTTTTACGGTTCCTGGCCTTTTGCTGGCCTTTTGCTCACATGTT
CTTTCCTGCGTTATCCCCTGATTCTGTGGATAACCGTATTACCGCCTTTGAGTGAGCTGATACCGCTCGC
CGCAGCCGAACGACCGAGCGCAGCGAGTCAGTGAGCGAGGAAGCGGAAGAGCGCCCAATACGCAAACCGC
CTCTCCCCGCGCGTTGGCCGATTCATTAATGCAGCTGGCACGACAGGTTTCCCGACTGGAAAGCGGGCAG
TGAGCGCAACGCAATTAATACGCGTACCGCTAGCCAGGAAGAGTTTGTAGAAACGCAAAAAGGCCATCCG
TCAGGATGGCCTTCTGCTTAGTTTGATGCCTGGCAGTTTATGGCGGGCGTCCTGCCCGCCACCCTCCGGG
CCGTTGCTTCACAACGTTCAAATCCGCTCCCGGCGGATTTGTCCTACTCAGGAGAGCGTTCACCGACAAA
CAACAGATAAAACGAAAGGCCCAGTCTTCCGACTGAGCCTTTCGTTTTATTTGATGCCT
Features (pLannotate 1.2.2; 12 found; start..end, strand, type, name):
     38..74      -  CDS            lacZα (fragment): LacZα fragment of β-galactosidase; lacZ fragment
     91..186     +  protein_bind   attL3: mutant version of attL; recombination site for the Gateway® LR reaction LR Clonase™
    192..3404    +  CDS            XPO1: XPO1_HUMAN - Also known as CRM1. Experimental evidence at protein level: Swiss-Prot protein existence level 1. (Microbial infection) Mediates the export of unspliced or incompletely spliced RNAs out of the nucleus from different viruses including HIV-1, HTLV-1 and influenza A. Interacts with, and mediates the nuclear export of HIV-1 Rev and HTLV-1 Rex proteins. Involved in HTLV-1 Rex multimerization. From Homo sapiens (Human).
   3412..3507    -  protein_bind   attL3: mutant version of attL; recombination site for the Gateway® LR reaction LR Clonase™
   3526..3544    -  promoter       T7 promoter: promoter for bacteriophage T7 RNA polymerase
   3734..3757    +  promoter       Pc promoter (fragment): intI1 (promoter lies within the coding sequence); class 1 integron promoter
   3933..3989    +  CDS            GmR (fragment): gentamycin acetyltransferase; aacC1; confers resistance to gentamycin
   3996..4787    +  CDS            SmR: aminoglycoside adenylyltransferase (Murphy, 1985); aadA; confers resistance to spectinomycin and streptomycin
   4880..5468    +  rep_origin     ori: high-copy-number ColE1/pMB1/pBR322/pUC origin of replication
   5651..5743    +  CDS            lacI (fragment): lac repressor; lacI; The lac repressor binds to the lac operator to inhibit transcription in E. coli. This inhibition can be relieved by adding lactose or isopropyl-β-D-thiogalactopyranoside (IPTG).
   5798..5825    -  terminator     rrnB T2 terminator: transcription terminator T2 from the E. coli rrnB gene
   5957..6000    +  terminator     rrnB T1 terminator: Escherichia coli rrnB; transcription terminator T1 from the E. coli rrnB gene
