[The description below was written by a language model from this plasmid's Addgene catalogue record and pLannotate feature annotations shown in this document.]
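Description:
pDONR223_XPO1_p.E571A is a Gateway entry clone built on the Invitrogen pDONR223 backbone and carrying the human XPO1 open reading frame (also known as CRM1 or exportin-1) with an E571A amino-acid substitution. It belongs to the Target Accelerator Plasmid Collection, a set of cancer-associated variant ORFs assembled for systematic functional testing of rare tumour alleles. The sequenced plasmid is about 6 kb. It replicates in E. coli at high copy from a ColE1/pUC-type origin and is selected with spectinomycin through the aadA (SmR) aminoglycoside adenylyltransferase gene. This gene lies downstream of a fragment of a class 1 integron Pc promoter and a remnant of a gentamicin resistance gene. The rrnB T1 and T2 terminators are also present in the backbone, and short lacZα and lacI fragments are vector remnants with no functional role.

The XPO1 coding sequence of roughly 3.2 kb is flanked on both sides by attL recombination sites. The automated annotation labels both as attL3, although they sit in opposite orientations as expected for the two distinct attL sites of an entry clone. No promoter drives the insert, so the plasmid is not an expression construct in its own right. A T7 promoter lies just outside the downstream attL site and points back toward the insert. The ORF is in the "closed" configuration, with a stop codon immediately after the coding sequence, so it will yield native or N-terminally tagged protein but cannot be fused to C-terminal tags. The plasmid is typically used as the source clone in an LR Clonase reaction that transfers the mutant XPO1 ORF into a chosen Gateway destination vector, for example to compare the variant with wild-type XPO1 in cell-based assays.
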