Addgene plasmid #81600: pDONR223_XPO1_p.E571A
Purpose: Gateway Donor vector containing XPO1 , part of the Target Accelerator Plasmid Collection.
Depositing lab: Jesse Boehm & William Hahn & David Root. Depositing organization: Broad Institute. Publication: Systematic Functional Interrogation of Rare Cancer Variants Identifies Oncogenic Alleles. Kim E, Ilic N, Shrestha Y, Zou L, Kamburov A, Zhu C, Yang X, Lubonja R, Tran N, Nguyen C, Lawrence MS, Piccioni F, Bagul M, Doench JG, Chouinard CR, Wu X, Hogstrom L, Natoli T, Tamayo P, Horn H, Corsello SM, Lage K, Root DE, Subramanian A, Golub TR, Getz G, Boehm JS, Hahn WC. Cancer Discov. 2016 Jul;6(7):714-26. doi: 10.1158/2159-8290.CD-16-0160. Epub 2016 May 4. PubMed 27147599.
Backbone
  Vector backbone: pDONR223
  Backbone manufacturer: Invitrogen
  Backbone size w/o insert (bp): 2790
  Vector type: Gateway Entry vector
Growth in bacteria
  Bacterial resistance: Spectinomycin, 50 μg/mL
  Growth temperature: 37°C
  Growth strain: DH5alpha
  Copy number: High Copy
Gene/Insert
  Gene/Insert name: XPO1
  Species: H. sapiens (human)
  Mutation: E571A
  GenBank ID: NM_003400.3
  Entrez Gene: XPO1 (a.k.a. CRM-1, CRM1, emb, exp1)
  Promoter: None
  Cloning method: Gateway Cloning
  Sequencing primers: 5′ M13pUC-fwd; 3′ M13-Rev
Terms and licenses: Academic/Nonprofit Terms; Industry Terms: Not Available to Industry
Depositor comments: Closed state: stop codon immediately follows insert
How to cite: pDONR223_XPO1_p.E571A was a gift from Jesse Boehm & William Hahn & David Root (Addgene plasmid # 81600 ; http://n2t.net/addgene:81600 ; RRID:Addgene_81600)
