>Addgene plasmid #81600 | pDONR223_XPO1_p.E571A | depositor partial sequence | sequence record 154919 | Insert sequence
ATGCCAGCAATTATGACAATGTTAGCAGACCATGCAGCTCGTCAGCTGCTTGATTTCAGCCAAAAACTGG
ATATCAACTTATTAGATAATGTGGTGAATTGCTTATACCATGGAGAAGGAGCCCAGCAAAGAATGGCTCA
AGAAGTACTGACACATTTAAAGGAGCATCCTGATGCTTGGACAAGAGTCGACACAATTTTGGAATTTTCT
CAGAATATGAATACGAAATACTATGGACTACAAATTTTGGAAAATGTGATAAAAACAAGGTGGAAGATTC
TTCCAAGGAACCAGTGCGAAGGAATAAAAAAATACGTTGTTGGCCTCATTATCAAGACGTCATCTGACCC
AACTTGTGTAGAGAAAGAAAAGGTGTATATCGGAAAATTAAATATGATCCTTGTTCAGATACTGAAACAA
GAATGGCCCAAACATTGGCCAACTTTTATCAGTGATATTGTTGGAGCAAGTAGGACCAGCGAAAGTCTCT
GTCAAAATAATATGGTGATTCTTAAACTCTTGAGTGAAGAAGTATTTGATTTCTCTAGTGGACAGATAAC
CCAAGTCAAATCTAAGCATTTAAAAGACAGCATGTGCAATGAATTCTCACAGATATTTCAACTGTGTCAG
TTTGTAATGGAAAATTCTCAAAATGCTCCACTTGTACATGCAACCTTGGAAACATTGCTCAGATTTCTGA
ACTGGATTCCCCTGGGATATATTTTTGAGACCAAATTAATCAGCACATTGATTTATAAGTTCCTGAATGT
TCCAATGTTTCGAAATGTCTCTCTGAAGTGCCTCACTGAGATTGCTGGTGTGAGTGTAAGCCAATATGAA
GAACAATTTGTAACACTATTTACTCTGACAATGATGCAACTAAAGCAGATGCTTCCTTTAAATACCAATA
TTCGACTTGCGTACTCAAATGGAAAAGATGATGAACAGAACTTCATTCAAAATCTCAGTTTGTTTCTCTG
CACCTTTCTTAAGGAACATGATCAACTTATAGAAAAAAGATTAAATCTCAGGGAAACTCTTATGGAGGCC
CTTCATTATATGTTGTTGGTATCTGAAGTAGAAGAAACTGAAATCTTTAAAATTTGTCTTGAATACTGGA
ATCATTTGGCTGCTGAACTCTATAGAGAGAGTCCATTCTCTACATCTGCCTCTCCGTTGCTTTCTGGAAG
TCAACATTTTGATGTTCCTCCCAGGAGACAGCTATATTTGCCCATGTTATTCAAGGTCCGTTTATTAATG
GTTAGTCGAATGGCTAAACCAGAGGAAGTATTGGTTGTAGAGAATGATCAAGGAGAAGTTGTGAGAGAAT
TCATGAAGGATACAGATTCCATAAATTTGTATAAGAATATGAGGGAAACATTGGTTTATCTTACTCATCT
GGATTATGTAGATACAGAAAGAATAATGACAGAGAAGCTTCACAATCAAGTGAATGGTACAGAGTGGTCA
TGGAAAAATTTGAATACATTGTGTTGGGCAATAGGCTCCATTAGTGGAGCAATGCATGAAGAGGACGAAA
AACGATTTCTTGTTACTGTTATAAAGGATCTATTAGGATTATGTGAACAGAAAAGAGGCAAAGATAATAA
AGCTATTATTGCATCAAATATCATGTACATAGTAGGTCAATACCCACGTTTTTTGAGAGCTCACTGGAAA
TTTCTGAAGACTGTAGTTAACAAGCTGTTCGCATTCATGCATGAGACCCATGATGGAGTCCAGGATATGG
CTTGTGATACTTTCATTAAAATAGCCCAAAAATGCCGCAGGCATTTCGTTCAGGTTCAGGTTGGAGAAGT
GATGCCATTTATTGATGAAATTTTGAACAACATTAACACTATTATTTGTGATCTTCAGCCTCAACAGGTT
CATACGTTTTATGAAGCTGTGGGGTACATGATTGGTGCACAAACAGATCAAACAGTACAAGAACACTTGA
TAGAAAAGTACATGTTACTCCCTAATCAAGTGTGGGATAGTATAATCCAGCAGGCAACCAAAAATGTGGA
TATACTGAAAGATCCTGAAACAGTCAAGCAGCTTGGTAGCATTTTGAAAACAAATGTGAGAGCCTGCAAA
GCTGTTGGACACCCCTTTGTAATTCAGCTTGGAAGAATTTATTTAGATATGCTTAATGTATACAAGTGCC
TCAGTGAAAATATTTCTGCAGCTATCCAAGCTAATGGTGAAATGGTTACAAAGCAACCATTGATTAGAAG
TATGCGAACTGTAAAAAGGGAAACTTTAAAGTTAATATCTGGTTGGGTGAGCCGATCCAATGATCCACAG
ATGGTCGCTGAAAATTTTGTTCCCCCTCTGTTGGATGCAGTTCTCATTGATTATCAGAGAAATGTCCCAG
CTGCTAGAGAACCAGAAGTGCTTAGTACTATGGCCATAATTGTCAACAAGTTAGGGGGACATATAACAGC
TGAAATACCTCAAATATTTGATGCTGTTTTTGAATGCACATTGAATATGATAAATAAGGACTTGAAGAAT
ATCCTGAACATAGAACGAACTTTTTTCTTACTACTTCAGGCTGTCAATTCTCATTGTTTCCCAGCATTCC
TTGCTATTCCACCTACACAGTTTAAACTTGTTTTGGATTCCATCATTTGGGCTTTCAAACATACTATGAG
GAATGTCGCAGATACGGGCTTACAGATACTTTTTACACTCTTACAAAATGTTGCACAAGAAGAAGCTGCA
GCTCAGAGTTTTTATCAAACTTATTTTTGTGATATTCTCCAGCATATCTTTTCTGTTGTGACAGACACTT
CACATACTGCTGGTTTAACAATGCATGCATCAATTCTTGCATATATGTTTAATTTGGTTGAAGAAGGAAA
AATAAGTACATCATTAAATCCTGGAAATCCAGTTAACAACCAAATCTTTCTTCAGGAATATGTGGCTAAT
CTCCTTAAGTCGGCCTTCCCTCACCTACAAGATGCTCAAGTAAAGCTCTTTGTGACAGGGCTTTTCAGCT
TAAATCAAGATATTCCTGCTTTCAAGGAACATTTAAGAGATTTCCTAGTTCAAATAAAGGAATTTGCAGG
TGAAGACACTTCTGATTTGTTTTTGGAAGAGAGAGAAATAGCCCTACGGCAGGCTGATGAAGAGAAACAT
AAACGTCAAATGTCTGTCCCTGGCATCTTTAATCCACATGAGATTCCAGAAGAAATGTGTGAT
